>Addgene plasmid #97325 | pMSP1D1G1 | addgene full sequence | sequence record 182623 | Addgene NGS Result
TCCAGCGGATAGTTAATGATCAGCCCACTGACGCGTTGCGCGAGAAGATTGTGCACCGCCGCTTTACAGG
CTTCGACGCCGCTTCGTTCTACCATCGACACCACCACGCTGGCACCCAGTTGATCGGCGCGAGATTTAAT
CGCCGCGACAATTTGCGACGGCGCGTGCAGGGCCAGACTGGAGGTGGCAACGCCAATCAGCAACGACTGT
TTGCCCGCCAGTTGTTGTGCCACGCGGTTGGGAATGTAATTCAGCTCCGCCATCGCCGCTTCCACTTTTT
CCCGCGTTTTCGCAGAAACGTGGCTGGCCTGGTTCACCACGCGGGAAACGGTCTGATAAGAGACACCGGC
ATACTCTGCGACATCGTATAACGTTACTGGTTTCACATTCACCACCCTGAATTGACTCTCTTCCGGGCGC
TATCATGCCATACCGCGAAAGGTTTTGCGCCATTCGATGGTGTCCGGGATCTCGACGCTCTCCCTTATGC
GACTCCTGCATTAGGAAGCAGCCCAGTAGTAGGTTGAGGCCGTTGAGCACCGCCGCCGCAAGGAATGGTG
CATGCAAGGAGATGGCGCCCAACAGTCCCCCGGCCACGGGGCCTGCCACCATACCCACGCCGAAACAAGC
GCTCATGAGCCCGAAGTGGCGAGCCCGATCTTCCCCATCGGTGATGTCGGCGATATAGGCGCCAGCAACC
GCACCTGTGGCGCCGGTGATGCCGGCCACGATGCGTCCGGCGTAGAGGATCGAGATCTCGATCCCGCGAA
ATTAATACGACTCACTATAGGGGAATTGTGAGCGGATAACAATTCCCCTCTAGAAATAATTTTGTTTAAC
TTTAAGAAGGAGATATACCATGGGTCATCATCATCATCATCATCACGATTATGATATTCCTACTACTGAG
AATTTGTATTTTCAGGGTTCTACCGGCTTCAGTAAACTTCGCGAACAACTGGGCCCCGTGACGCAGGAAT
TCTGGGACAACCTGGAAAAAGAAACCGAGGGACTGCGTCAGGAAATGTCCAAAGATTTAGAAGAGGTGAA
GGCCAAGGTTCAGCCATATCTCGATGACTTTCAGAAAAAATGGCAGGAAGAGATGGAATTATATCGTCAA
AAGGTGGAACCGCTGCGTGCGGAACTGCAAGAGGGGGCACGCCAAAAACTCCATGAGCTCCAAGAGAAGC
TCAGCCCATTAGGCGAAGAAATGCGCGATCGCGCCCGTGCACATGTTGATGCACTCCGGACTCATTTGGC
GCCGTATTCGGATGAACTTCGCCAGCGTTTGGCCGCACGTCTCGAGGCGCTGAAAGAAAACGGGGGTGCC
CGCTTGGCTGAGTACCACGCGAAAGCGACAGAACACCTGAGCACCTTGAGCGAAAAAGCGAAACCGGCGC
TGGAAGATCTACGCCAGGGCTTATTGCCTGTTCTTGAGAGCTTTAAAGTCAGTTTTCTGTCAGCTCTGGA
AGAATATACTAAAAAGCTGAATACCCAGTAAGCTTGCGGCCGCACTCGAGCACCACCACCACCACCACTG
AGATCCGGCTGCTAACAAAGCCCGAAAGGAAGCTGAGTTGGCTGCTGCCACCGCTGAGCAATAACTAGCA
TAACCCCTTGGGGCCTCTAAACGGGTCTTGAGGGGTTTTTTGCTGAAAGGAGGAACTATATCCGGATTGG
CGAATGGG
[124 nt withheld, positions 1689-1812]
C
[91 nt withheld, positions 1814-1904]
A
[49 nt withheld, positions 1906-1954]
CCTTTGACGTTGGAGTCCACGTTCTTT
[37 nt withheld, positions 1982-2018]
ACCCTATCTCGGTCTATTCTTTTGATTTATAAGGGATTTTGCCGATTTCGGCCTATTGGTTAAAAAATGA
GCTGATTTAACAAAAATTTAACGCGAATTTTAACAAAATATTAACGCTTACAATTTAGGTGGCACTTTTC
GGGGAAATGTGCGCGGAACCCCTATTTGTTTATTTTTCTAAATACATTCAAATATGTATCCGCTCATGAA
TTAATTCTTAGAAAAACTCATCGAGCATCAAATGAAACTGCAATTTATTCATATCAGGATTATCAATACC
ATATTTTTGAAAAAGCCGTTTCTGTAATGAAGGAGAAAACTCACCGAGGCAGTTCCATAGGATGGCAAGA
TCCTGGTATCGGTCTGCGATTCCGACTCGTCCAACATCAATACAACCTATTAATTTCCCCTCGTCAAAAA
TAAGGTTATCAAGTGAGAAATCACCATGAGTGACGACTGAATCCGGTGAGAATGGCAAAAGTTTATGCAT
TTCTTTCCAGACTTGTTCAACAGGCCAGCCATTACGCTCGTCATCAAAATCACTCGCATCAACCAAACCG
TTATTCATTCGTGATTGCGCCTGAGCGAGACGAAATACGCGATCGCTGTTAAAAGGACAATTACAAACAG
GAATCGAATGCAACCGGCGCAGGAACACTGCCAGCGCATCAACAATATTTTCACCTGAATCAGGATATTC
TTCTAATACCTGGAATGCTGTTTTCCCGGGGATCGCAGTGGTGAGTAACCATGCATCATCAGGAGTACGG
ATAAAATGCTTGATGGTCGGAAGAGGCATAAATTCCGTCAGCCAGTTTAGTCTGACCATCTCATCTGTAA
CATCATTGGCAACGCTACCTTTGCCATGTTTCAGAAACAACTCTGGCGCATCGGGCTTCCCATACAATCG
ATAGATTGTCGCACCTGATTGCCCGACATTATCGCGAGCCCATTTATACCCATATAAATCAGCATCCATG
TTGGAATTTAATCGCGGCCTAGAGCAAGACGTTTCCCGTTGAATATGGCTCATAACACCCCTTGTATTAC
TGTTTATGTAAGCAGACAGTTTTATTGTTCATGACCAAAATCCCTTAACGTGAGTTTTCGTTCCACTGAG
CGTCAGACCCCGTAGAAAAGATCAAAGGATCTTCTTGAAATCCTTTTTTTCTGCGCGTAATCTGCTGCTT
GCAAACAAAAAAACCACCGCTACCAGCGGTGGTTTGTTTGCCGGATCAAGAGCTACCAACTCTTTTTCCG
AAGGTAACTGGCTTCAGCAGAGCGCAGATACCAAATACTGTCCTTCTAGTGTAGCCGTAGTTAGGCCACC
ACTTCAAGAACTCTGTAGCACCGCCTACATACCTCGCTCTGCTAATCCTGTTACCAGTGGCTGCTGCCAG
TGGCGATAAGTCGTGTCTTACCGGGTTGGACTCAAGACGATAGTTACCGGATAAGGCGCAGCGGTCGGGC
TGAACGGGGGGTTCGTGCACACAGCCCAGCTTGGAGCGAACGACCTACACCGAACTGAGATACCTACAGC
GTGAGCTATGAGAAAGCGCCACGCTTCCCGAAGGGAGAAAGGCGGACAGGTATCCGGTAAGCGGCAGGGT
CGGAACAGGAGAGCGCACGAGGGAGCTTCCAGGGGGAAACGCCTGGTATCTTTATAGTCCTGTCGGGTTT
CGCCACCTCTGACTTGAGCGTCGATTTTTGTGATGCTCGTCAGGGGGGCGGAGCCTATGGAAAAACGCCA
GCAACGCGGCCTTTTTACGGTTCCTGGCCTTTTGCTGGCCTTTTGCTCACATGTTCTTTCCTGCGTTATC
CCCTGATTCTGTGGATAACCGTATTACCGCCTTTGAGTGAGCTGATACCGCTCGCCGCAGCCGAACGACC
GAGCGCAGCGAGTCAGTGAGCGAGGAAGCGGAAGAGCGCCTGATGCGGTATTTTCTCCTTACGCATCTGT
GCGGTATTTCACACCGCAATGGTGCACTCTCAGTACAATCTGCTCTGATGCCGCATAGTTAAGCCAGTAT
ACACTCCGCTATCGCTACGTGACTGGGTCATGGCTGCGCCCCGACACCCGCCAACACCCGCTGACGCGCC
CTGACGGGCTTGTCTGCTCCCGGCATCCGCTTACAGACAAGCTGTGACCGTCTCCGGGAGCTGCATGTGT
CAGAGGTTTTCACCGTCATCACCGAAACGCGCGAGGCAGCTGCGGTAAAGCTCATCAGCGTGGTCGTGAA
GCGATTCACAGATGTCTGCCTGTTCATCCGCGTCCAGCTCGTTGAGTTTCTCCAGAAGCGTTAATGTCTG
GCTTCTGATAAAGCGGGCCATGTTAAGGGCGGTTTTTTCCTGTTTGGTCACTGATGCCTCCGTGTAAGGG
GGATTTCTGTTCATGGGGGTAATGATACCGATGAAACGAGAGAGGATGCTCACGATACGGGTTACTGATG
ATGAACATGCCCGGTTACTGGAACGTTGTGAGGGTAAACAACTGGCGGTATGGATGCGGCGGGACCAGAG
AAAAATCACTCAGGGTCAATGCCAGCGCTTCGTTAATACAGATGTAGGTGTTCCACAGGGTAGCCAGCAG
CATCCTGCGATGCAGATCCGGAACATAATGGTGCAGGGCGCTGACTTCCGCGTTTCCAGACTTTACGAAA
CACGGAAACCGAAGACCATTCATGTTGTTGCTCAGGTCGCAGACGTTTTGCAGCAGCAGTCGCTTCACGT
TCGCTCGCGTATCGGTGATTCATTCTGCTAACCAGTAAGGCAACCCCGCCAGCCTAGCCGGGTCCTCAAC
GACAGGAGCACGATCATGCGCACCCGTGGGGCCGCCATGCCGGCGATAATGGCCTGCTTCTCGCCGAAAC
GTTTGGTGGCGGGACCAGTGACGAAGGCTTGAGCGAGGGCGTGCAAGATTCCGAATACCGCAAGCGACAG
GCCGATCATCGTCGCGCTCCAGCGAAAGCGGTCCTCGCCGAAAATGACCCAGAGCGCTGCCGGCACCTGT
CCTACGAGTTGCATGATAAAGAAGACAGTCATAAGTGCGGCGACGATAGTCATGCCCCGCGCCCACCGGA
AGGAGCTGACTGGGTTGAAGGCTCTCAAGGGCATCGGTCGAGATCCCGGTGCCTAATGAGTGAGCTAACT
TACATTAATTGCGTTGCGCTCACTGCCCGCTTTCCAGTCGGGAAACCTGTCGTGCCAGCTGCATTAATGA
ATCGGCCAACGCGCGGGGAGAGGCGGTTTGCGTATTGGGCGCCAGGGTGGTTTTTCTTTTCACCAGTGAG
ACGGGCAACAGCTGATTGCCCTTCACCGCCTGGCCCTGAGAGAGTTGCAGCAAGCGGTCCACGCTGGTTT
GCCCCAGCAGGCGAAAATCCTGTTTGATGGTGGTTAACGGCGGGATATAACATGAGCTGTCTTCGGTATC
GTCGTATCCCACTACCGAGATATCCGCACCAACGCGCAGCCCGGACTCGGTAATGGCGCGCATTGCGCCC
AGCGCCATCTGATCGTTGGCAACCAGCATCGCAGTGGGAACGATGCCCTCATTCAGCATTTGCATGGTTT
GTTGAAAACCGGACATGGCACTCCAGTCGCCTTCCCGTTCCGCTATCGGCTGAATTTGATTGCGAGTGAG
ATATTTATGCCAGCCAGCCAGACGCAGACGCGCCGAGACAGAACTTAATGGGCCCGCTAACAGCGCGATT
TGCTGGTGACCCAATGCGACCAGATGCTCCACGCCCAGTCGCGTACCGTCTTCATGGGAGAAAATAATAC
TGTTGATGGGTGTCTGGTCAGAGACATCAAGAAATAACGCCGGAACATTAGTGCAGGCAGCTTCCACAGC
AATGGCATCCTGGTCA
Features (pLannotate 1.2.2; 20 found; start..end, strand, type, name):
    387..464     -  promoter       lacI promoter: lacI
    472..751     -  CDS            TcR (fragment): tetracycline efflux protein; tet; confers resistance to tetracycline
    773..791     +  promoter       T7 promoter: promoter for bacteriophage T7 RNA polymerase
    792..816     +  protein_bind   lac operator: The lac repressor binds to the lac operator to inhibit transcription in E. coli. This inhibition can be relieved by adding lactose or isopropyl-β-D-thiogalactopyranoside (IPTG). lac repressor encoded by lacI
    831..853     +  RBS            RBS: efficient ribosome binding site from bacteriophage T7 gene 10 (Olins and Rangwala, 1989)
    866..883     +  CDS            capTEV™ (fragment): composite tag for in vivo biotinylation, TEV protease cleavage, and 6xHis tagging
    938..1498    +  CDS            APOA1 (fragment): APOA1_GORGO - Experimental evidence at protein level: Swiss-Prot protein existence level 1. Participates in the reverse transport of cholesterol from tissues to the liver for excretion by promoting cholesterol efflux from tissues and by acting as a cofactor for the lecithin cholesterol acyltransferase (LCAT). As part of the SPAP complex, activates spermatozoa motility (By similarity). From Gorilla gorilla gorilla (Western lowland gorilla).
   1521..1538    +  CDS            9xHis (fragment): 9xHis affinity tag
   1548..1597    +  CDS            SET1 (fragment): solubility-enhancement tag derived from T7 phage gene 10B
   1605..1652    +  terminator     T7 terminator: transcription terminator for bacteriophage T7 RNA polymerase
   1689..2117    +  rep_origin     f1 ori (sequence partly withheld): f1 bacteriophage origin of replication; arrow indicates direction of (+) strand synthesis
   2170..2227    +  promoter       AmpR promoter (fragment): bla
   2236..3051    -  CDS            KanR: aminoglycoside phosphotransferase; aph(3')-Ia; confers resistance to kanamycin in bacteria or G418 (Geneticin®) in eukaryotes
   3173..3761    +  rep_origin     ori: high-copy-number ColE1/pMB1/pBR322/pUC origin of replication
   3947..4086    -  misc_feature   bom: basis of mobility region from pBR322
   4188..4379    -  CDS            rop: Rop protein, which maintains plasmids at low copy number; rop
   4396..4776    +  CDS            YPB1_ECOLX: Protein predicted: Swiss-Prot protein existence level 4. From Escherichia coli.
   4848..5139    -  CDS            TcR (fragment): tetracycline efflux protein; tet; confers resistance to tetracycline
   5154..5175    -  protein_bind   CAP binding site: CAP binding activates transcription in the presence of cAMP. E. coli catabolite activator protein
   5188..386     -  CDS            lacI (across the origin): lac repressor; lacI; The lac repressor binds to the lac operator to inhibit transcription in E. coli. This inhibition can be relieved by adding lactose or isopropyl-β-D-thiogalactopyranoside (IPTG).
