[The description below was written by a language model from this plasmid's Addgene catalogue record and pLannotate feature annotations shown in this document.]
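Description:
pMSP1D1G1 is a bacterial expression plasmid built on the pET-28a backbone that produces a modified membrane scaffold protein for assembling lipid nanodiscs. The sequenced plasmid is 5,884 nt and carries the usual pET maintenance elements: a ColE1/pBR322-type origin together with the rop gene and bom region, which keep it at low copy number, an f1 origin, and an aminoglycoside phosphotransferase gene conferring kanamycin resistance. Small tetracycline-resistance fragments and a partial AmpR promoter in the annotation are backbone remnants rather than functional markers.

The 639 bp synthetic insert, cloned between NcoI and HindIII, encodes MSP1D1G1, a variant of the MSP1D1 scaffold protein. The automated annotation matches most of it to apolipoprotein A-I, which is consistent with the amphipathic helical belt that wraps a lipid bilayer disc. The protein carries an N-terminal 6xHis tag followed by a TEV protease cleavage site, so the tag can be used for affinity purification and then removed. The defining mutation is one extra glycine inserted after T25, shortly downstream of the TEV site. Its added mass serves as a marker that distinguishes this belt protein in native mass spectrometry of nanodiscs. Expression is driven by a T7 promoter with an adjacent lac operator and the T7 gene 10 ribosome binding site, and it ends at the T7 terminator. The plasmid-borne lacI repressor keeps transcription off until IPTG induction in a host supplying T7 RNA polymerase. The His-tag and T7-derived fragments annotated downstream of the insert are vector sequence, and the record does not indicate that they are part of the expressed protein.
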