Addgene plasmid #97325: pMSP1D1G1
Purpose: Nanodisc scaffold protein belt. Mutant of MSP1D1 from the Sligar Lab to include an additional G residue shortly after the TEV cleavage site. Additional mass used as marker in mass spectrometry.
Depositing lab: Michael Marty. Depositing organization: University of Arizona. Publication: Engineering Nanodisc Scaffold Proteins for Native Mass Spectrometry. Reid DJ, Keener JE, Wheeler AP, Zambrano DE, Diesing JM, Reinhardt-Szyba M, Makarov A, Marty MT. Anal Chem. 2017 Nov 7;89(21):11189-11192. doi: 10.1021/acs.analchem.7b03569. Epub 2017 Oct 23. PubMed 29048874.
Backbone
  Vector backbone: pET 28a
  Backbone size w/o insert (bp): 5300
  Vector type: Bacterial Expression
Growth in bacteria
  Bacterial resistance: Kanamycin, 50 μg/mL
  Growth temperature: 37°C
  Growth strain: DH5alpha
  Copy number: Low Copy
Gene/Insert
  Gene/Insert name: MSP1D1G1 (alt name: D1G1)
  Species: Synthetic
  Insert size (bp): 639
  Mutation: Addition of G residue after T25
  Promoter: T7
  Tag / fusion protein: 6xHis - TEV (N terminal on insert)
  Cloning method: Restriction Enzyme; 5′ cloning site Nco I (not destroyed); 3′ cloning site Hind III (not destroyed)
  Sequencing primers: 5′ T7 Pro; 3′ T7 Term
Resource information
  A portion of this plasmid was derived from a plasmid made by: Stephen Sligar, https://www.addgene.org/20061/
Terms and licenses: Academic/Nonprofit Terms; Industry Terms: Not Available to Industry
How to cite: pMSP1D1G1 was a gift from Michael Marty (Addgene plasmid # 97325 ; http://n2t.net/addgene:97325 ; RRID:Addgene_97325)
