>Addgene plasmid #97325 | pMSP1D1G1 | depositor partial sequence | sequence record 179093 | pMSP1D1G1
ATGGGTCATCATCATCATCATCATCACGATTATGATATTCCTACTACTGAGAATTTGTATTTTCAGGGTT
CTACCGGCTTCAGTAAACTTCGCGAACAACTGGGCCCCGTGACGCAGGAATTCTGGGACAACCTGGAAAA
AGAAACCGAGGGACTGCGTCAGGAAATGTCCAAAGATTTAGAAGAGGTGAAGGCCAAGGTTCAGCCATAT
CTCGATGACTTTCAGAAAAAATGGCAGGAAGAGATGGAATTATATCGTCAAAAGGTGGAACCGCTGCGTG
CGGAACTGCAAGAGGGGGCACGCCAAAAACTCCATGAGCTCCAAGAGAAGCTCAGCCCATTAGGCGAAGA
AATGCGCGATCGCGCCCGTGCACATGTTGATGCACTCCGGACTCATTTGGCGCCGTATTCGGATGAACTT
CGCCAGCGTTTGGCCGCACGTCTCGAGGCGCTGAAAGAAAACGGGGGTGCCCGCTTGGCTGAGTACCACG
CGAAAGCGACAGAACACCTGAGCACCTTGAGCGAAAAAGCGAAACCGGCGCTGGAAGATCTACGCCAGGG
CTTATTGCCTGTTCTTGAGAGCTTTAAAGTCAGTTTTCTGTCAGCTCTGGAAGAATATACTAAAAAGCTG
AATACCCAG
